Addgene plasmid #53830: MRPL39_pCSdest
Depositing lab: Roger Reeves. Publication: Survey of Human Chromosome 21 Gene Expression Effects on Early Development in Danio rerio. Edie S, Zaghloul NA, Leitch CC, Klinedinst DK, Lebron J, Thole JF, McCallion AS, Katsanis N, Reeves RH. G3 (Bethesda). 2018 Jul 2;8(7):2215-2223. doi: 10.1534/g3.118.200144. PubMed 29760202.
Backbone
  Vector backbone: pCSDest
  Backbone manufacturer: Lawson Lab (Addgene Plasmid 22423)
  Backbone size w/o insert (bp): 4095
  Vector type: Mammalian Expression
Growth in bacteria
  Bacterial resistance: Ampicillin, 100 μg/mL
  Growth temperature: 37°C
  Growth strain: DH10B
  Copy number: High Copy
Gene/Insert
  Gene/Insert name: MRPL39
  Species: H. sapiens (human)
  Insert size (bp): 1105
  Entrez Gene: MRPL39 (a.k.a. C21orf92, COXPD59, L39mt, L5mt, MRP-L5, MRPL5, MSTP003, PRED22, PRED66, RPML5, mL39)
  Promoter: SP6 and CMV
  Cloning method: Gateway Cloning
  Sequencing primers: 5′ CMV-F; 3′ EBV-Rev
Terms and licenses: Academic/Nonprofit Terms; Industry Terms
Depositor comments: BC107719
How to cite: MRPL39_pCSdest was a gift from Roger Reeves (Addgene plasmid # 53830 ; http://n2t.net/addgene:53830 ; RRID:Addgene_53830)
