[The description below was written by a language model from this plasmid's Addgene catalogue record.]
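Description:
MRPL39_pCSdest is a Gateway-derived expression clone in which the human MRPL39 open reading frame, encoding the mitochondrial ribosomal protein L39 from chromosome 21, has been recombined into the pCSDest destination vector. The backbone is about 4.1 kb without insert and is catalogued as a mammalian expression vector. The insert is recorded as roughly 1.1 kb, and a depositor comment gives what appears to be a cDNA accession as its source. The plasmid is maintained in E. coli as a high-copy construct under ampicillin selection. The record does not name the origin of replication, and no feature table is provided, so details such as the polyadenylation signal or the recombination scars flanking the insert cannot be confirmed here. No epitope tags or reporter fusions are listed.

Two promoters are recorded upstream of the insert, CMV and SP6, and they serve different purposes. The CMV promoter drives strong constitutive transcription by RNA polymerase II when the plasmid is introduced into vertebrate cells. The SP6 bacteriophage promoter allows the same plasmid to be used as a template for in vitro transcription, producing synthetic mRNA. This dual arrangement is typical of vectors designed for embryo microinjection. The associated publication surveyed how expressing human chromosome 21 genes affects early zebrafish development, so this clone is evidently one member of a gene-by-gene collection built to test overexpression phenotypes. It is therefore suited to producing MRPL39 mRNA for injection into embryos or to direct expression of the human protein in cultured cells.
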