>Addgene plasmid #53830 | MRPL39_pCSdest | addgene partial sequence | sequence record 94781 | CMV-F 5'-CGCAAATGGGCGGTAGGCGTG-3'
GCATGCTCGTTTAGGGAACCGCCATTCTGCCTGGGGACGTCGGAGCAAGCTTGATTTAGGTGACACTATA
GAATACAAGCTACTTGTTCTTTTTGCAGGATCCCATCGATTCGAATTCAAGGATCACAAGTTTGTACAAA
AAAGCAGGCTCCGCGGCCGCCCCCTTCGCGCCCACCCTTCACCATGGAGGCGCTGGCCATGGGTTCCCGG
GCGCTGCGGCTCTGGCTGGTCGCACCCGGTGGCGGGATCAAATGGAGATTTATAGCAACATCGCCAGCTT
CTCAGCTGTCACCGACAGAATTGACAGAAATGCGGAATGATCTCTTTAATAAAGAGAAAGCCAGGCAGTT
ATCATTAACTCCTCGAACTGAGAAGATAGAAGTTAAGCATGTTGGGAAAACTGACCCCGGTACTGTCTTC
GTG
[368 nt withheld, positions 424-791]
