>Addgene plasmid #53830 | MRPL39_pCSdest | addgene partial sequence | sequence record 94997 | EBV-rev 5'-GTGGTTTGTCCAAACTCATC-3'
GACTCACTATAGTTCTAGAGGCTCGAGAGGATCACCACTTTGTACAAGAAAGCTGGGTCGGCGCGCCCAC
CCTTTTAGGTAGATGTACATTCCTCTGTTGCTTTACTTTGATCTTCAGTTACCATTTTCCG
[620 nt withheld, positions 132-751]
